>Addgene plasmid #193147 | PB-SRT-Puro_BC5 | addgene full sequence | sequence record 378591 | Addgene NGS Result
CTAAATTGTAAGCGTTAATATTTTGTTAAAATTCGCGTTAAATTTTTGTTAAATCAGCTCATTTTTTAAC
CAATAGGCCGAAATCGGCAAAATCCCTTATAAATCAAAAGAATAGACCGAGATAGGGTTGAGTGGCCGCT
ACAGGGCGCTCCCATTCGCCATTCAGGCTGCGCAACTGTTGGGAAGGGCGTTTCGGTGCGGGCCTCTTCG
CTATTACGCCAGCTGGCGAAAGGGGGATGTGCTGCAAGGCGATTAAGTTGGGTAACGCCAGGGTTTTCCC
AGTCACGACGTTGTAAAACGACGGCCAGTGAGCGCGACGTAATACGACTCACTATAGGGCGAATTGGCGG
AAGGCCGTCAAGGCCGCATTTAACCCTAGAAAGATAATCATATTGTGACGTACGTTAAAGATAATCATGT
GTAAAATTGACGCATGTGTTTTATCGGTCTGTATATCGAGGTTTATTTATTAATTTGAATAGATATTAAG
TTTTATTATATTTACACTTACATACTAATAATAAATTCAACAAACAATTTATTTATGTTTATTTATTTAT
TAAAAAAAACAAAAACTCAAAATTTCTTCTATAAAGTAACAAAACTTTTATCGAATTCCTGCAGCCCAGC
TTGATCTTAGGTCCCTCGACGAATTCTCTAGAGAAGAGCATGCGTGAGGCTCCGGTGCCCGTCAGTGGGC
AGAGCGCACATCGCCCACAGTCCCCGAGAAGTTGGGGGGAGGGGTCGGCAATTGAACCGGTGCCTAGAGA
AGGTGGCGCGGGGTAAACTGGGAAAGTGATGTCGTGTACTGGCTCCGCCTTTTTCCCGAGGGTGGGGGAG
AACCGTATATAAGTGCAGTAGTCGCCGTGAACGTTCTTTTTCGCAACGGGTTTGCCGCCAGAACACAGGT
AAGTGCCGTGTGTGGTTCCCGCGGGCCTGGCCTCTTTACGGGTTATGGCCCTTGCGTGCCTTGAATTACT
TCCACGCCCCTGGCTGCAGTACGTGATTCTTGATCCCGAGCTTCGGGTTGGAAGTGGGTGGGAGAGTTCG
AGGCCTTGCGCTTAAGGAGCCCCTTCGCCTCGTGCTTGAGTTGAGGCCTGGCTTGGGCGCTGGGGCCGCC
GCGTGCGAATCTGGTGGCACCTTCGCGCCTGTCTCGCTGCTTTCGATAAGTCTCTAGCCATTTAAAATTT
TTGATGACCTGCTGCGACGCTTTTTTTCTGGCAAGATAGTCTTGTAAATGCGGGCCAAGATCTGCACACT
GGTATTTCGGTTTTTGGGGCCGCGGGCGGCGACGGGGCCCGTGCGTCCCAGCGCACATGTTCGGCGAGGC
GGGGCCTGCGAGCGCGGCCACCGAGAATCGGACGGGGGTAGTCTCAAGCTGGCCGGCCTGCTCTGGTGCC
TGGCCTCGCGCCGCCGTGTATCGCCCCGCCCTGGGCGGCAAGGCTGGCCCGGTCGGCACCAGTTGCGTGA
GCGGAAAGATGGCCGCTTCCCGGCCCTGCTGCAGGGAGCTCAAAATGGAGGACGCGGCGCTCGGGAGAGC
GGGCGGGTGAGTCACCCACACAAAGGAAAAGGGCCTTTCCGTCCTCAGCCGTCGCTTCATGTGACTCCAC
GGAGTACCGGGCGCCGTCCAGGCACCTCGATTAGTTCTCGAGCTTTTGGAGTACGTCGTCTTTAGGTTGG
GGGGAGGGGTTTTATGCGATGGAGTTTCCCCACACTGAGTGGGTGGAGACTGAAGTTAGGCCAGCTTGGC
ACTTGATGTAATTCTCCTTGGAATTTGCCCTTTTTGAGTTTGGATCTTGGTTCATTCTCAAGCCTCAGAC
AGTGGTTCAAAGTTTTTTTCTTCCATTTCAGGTGTCGTGAAAACTACGCCACCATGACCGAGTACAAGCC
CACGGTGCGCCTCGCCACCCGCGACGACGTCCCCAGGGCCGTACGCACCCTCGCCGCCGCGTTCGCCGAC
TACCCCGCCACGCGCCACACCGTCGATCCGGACCGCCACATCGAGCGGGTCACCGAGCTGCAAGAACTCT
TCCTCACGCGCGTCGGGCTCGACATCGGCAAGGTGTGGGTCGCGGACGACGGCGCCGCGGTGGCGGTCTG
GACCACGCCGGAGAGCGTCGAAGCGGGGGCGGTGTTCGCCGAGATCGGCCCGCGCATGGCCGAGTTGAGC
GGTTCCCGGCTGGCCGCGCAGCAACAGATGGAAGGCCTCCTGGCGCCGCACCGGCCCAAGGAGCCCGCGT
GGTTCCTGGCCACCGTCGGCGTCTCGCCCGACCACCAGGGCAAGGGTCTGGGCAGCGCCGTCGTGCTCCC
CGGAGTGGAGGCGGCCGAGCGCGCCGGGGTGCCCGCCTTCCTGGAGACCTCCGCGCCCCGCAACCTCCCC
TTCTACGAGCGGCTCGGCTTCACCGTCACCGCCGACGTCGAGGTGCCCGAAGGACCGCGCACCTGGTGCA
TGACCCGCAAGCCCGGTGCCTGATAACAACTCGAGTACCGGCTTAAGTGATAGATCGGAAGAGCGGTTCA
GCAGGAATGCCGAGACCGGTTTAAACTCAGTGTCCATAGCGACGCCGGCGCGATAAGCTATCTATAACAA
GAAAATATATATATAATAAGTTATCACGTAAGTAGAACATGAAATAACAATATAATTATCGTATGAGTTA
AATCTTAAAAGTCACGTAAAAGATAATCATGCGTCATTTTGACTCACGCGGTCGTTATAGTTCAAAATCA
GTGACACTTACCGCATTGACAAGCACGCCTCACGGGAGCTCCAAGCGGCGACTGAGATGTCCTAAATGCA
CAGCGACGGATTCGCGCTATTTAGAAAGAGAGAGCAATATTTCAAGAATGCATGCGTCAATTTTACGCAG
ACTATCTTTGTCAGGTTAAGAGCTCAAGCTTCTGAGATGCAGGTACATCCCACTGATGAGTCCCAAATAG
GACGAAACGCGCTTCGGTGCGTCTGGGATTCCACTGCTATCCACGCGGCCGCACGGCATTACGTTAGACG
TCTAGGCCACACCACCCTGAAGGCGCCTGCTCGCCTCTGATCTGTTGAAGCTAAGCAGGGTCGGTCCTGG
TTAGTACTTGGATGGGACTCCGCCTGGTAATAGCCGGTACCGTAGGCTTGCATGGTCATAGCTGTTTCCT
TGCGTATTGGGCGCTCTCCGCTTCCTCGCTCACTGACTCGCTGCGCTCGGTCGTTCGGGTAAAGCCTGGG
GTGCCTAATGAGCAAAAGGCCAGCAAAAGGCCAGGAACCGTAAAAAGGCCGCGTTGCTGGCGTTTTTCCA
TAGGCTCCGCCCCCCTGACGAGCATCACAAAAATCGACGCTCAAGTCAGAGGTGGCGAAACCCGACAGGA
CTATAAAGATACCAGGCGTTTCCCCCTGGAAGCTCCCTCGTGCGCTCTCCTGTTCCGACCCTGCCGCTTA
CCGGATACCTGTCCGCCTTTCTCCCTTCGGGAAGCGTGGCGCTTTCTCATAGCTCACGCTGTAGGTATCT
CAGTTCGGTGTAGGTCGTTCGCTCCAAGCTGGGCTGTGTGCACGAACCCCCCGTTCAGCCCGACCGCTGC
GCCTTATCCGGTAACTATCGTCTTGAGTCCAACCCGGTAAGACACGACTTATCGCCACTGGCAGCAGCCA
CTGGTAACAGGATTAGCAGAGCGAGGTATGTAGGCGGTGCTACAGAGTTCTTGAAGTGGTGGCCTAACTA
CGGCTACACTAGAAGAACAGTATTTGGTATCTGCGCTCTGCTGAAGCCAGTTACCTTCGGAAAAAGAGTT
GGTAGCTCTTGATCCGGCAAACAAACCACCGCTGGTAGCGGTGGTTTTTTTGTTTGCAAGCAGCAGATTA
CGCGCAGAAAAAAAGGATCTCAAGAAGATCCTTTGATCTTTTCTACGGGGTCTGACGCTCAGTGGAACGA
AAACTCACGTTAAGGGATTTTGGTCATGAGATTATCAAAAAGGATCTTCACCTAGATCCTTTTAAATTAA
AAATGAAGTTTTAAATCAATCTAAAGTATATATGAGTAAACTTGGTCTGACAGTTACCAATGCTTAATCA
GTGAGGCACCTATCTCAGCGATCTGTCTATTTCGTTCATCCATAGTTGCCTGACTCCCCGTCGTGTAGAT
AACTACGATACGGGAGGGCTTACCATCTGGCCCCAGTGCTGCAATGATACCGCGAGAACCACGCTCACCG
GCTCCAGATTTATCAGCAATAAACCAGCCAGCCGGAAGGGCCGAGCGCAGAAGTGGTCCTGCAACTTTAT
CCGCCTCCATCCAGTCTATTAATTGTTGCCGGGAAGCTAGAGTAAGTAGTTCGCCAGTTAATAGTTTGCG
CAACGTTGTTGCCATTGCTACAGGCATCGTGGTGTCACGCTCGTCGTTTGGTATGGCTTCATTCAGCTCC
GGTTCCCAACGATCAAGGCGAGTTACATGATCCCCCATGTTGTGCAAAAAAGCGGTTAGCTCCTTCGGTC
CTCCGATCGTTGTCAGAAGTAAGTTGGCCGCAGTGTTATCACTCATGGTTATGGCAGCACTGCATAATTC
TCTTACTGTCATGCCATCCGTAAGATGCTTTTCTGTGACTGGTGAGTACTCAACCAAGTCATTCTGAGAA
TAGTGTATGCGGCGACCGAGTTGCTCTTGCCCGGCGTCAATACGGGATAATACCGCGCCACATAGCAGAA
CTTTAAAAGTGCTCATCATTGGAAAACGTTCTTCGGGGCGAAAACTCTCAAGGATCTTACCGCTGTTGAG
ATCCAGTTCGATGTAACCCACTCGTGCACCCAACTGATCTTCAGCATCTTTTACTTTCACCAGCGTTTCT
GGGTGAGCAAAAACAGGAAGGCAAAATGCCGCAAAAAAGGGAATAAGGGCGACACGGAAATGTTGAATAC
TCATACTCTTCCTTTTTCAATATTATTGAAGCATTTATCAGGGTTATTGTCTCATGAGCGGATACATATT
TGAATGTATTTAGAAAAATAAACAAATAGGGGTTCCGCGCACATTTCCCCGAAAAGTGCCAC
Features (pLannotate 1.2.2; 14 found; start..end, strand, type, name):
      3..134     -  rep_origin     M13 ori (fragment): M13 bacteriophage origin of replication; arrow indicates direction of (+) strand synthesis
    155..311     -  CDS            lacZα (fragment): LacZα fragment of β-galactosidase; lacZ fragment
    320..338     +  promoter       T7 promoter: promoter for bacteriophage T7 RNA polymerase
    609..627     -  misc_feature   MCS (fragment): pBluescript multiple cloning site
    697..908     +  promoter       EF-1α core promoter: core promoter for human elongation factor EF-1α
    909..1022    +  intron         EF-1α intron A (fragment): intron upstream of the start codon of human EF-1α
   1648..1851    +  intron         EF-1α intron A: truncated intron upstream of the start codon of human EF-1α
   1874..2473    +  CDS            PuroR: puromycin N-acetyltransferase; pac from Streptomyces alboniger; confers resistance to puromycin
   2916..2968    +  ncRNA          Hammerhead 1: Accession: RF00163 - Hammerhead ribozyme (type I)
   3009..3127    +  ncRNA          5S rRNA: Accession: RF00001 - 5S ribosomal RNA
   3167..3207    -  rep_origin     RSF ori (fragment): Plasmids containing the RSF 1030 origin of replication can be propagated in E. coli cells that contain additional plasmids with compatible origins.
   3285..3873    -  rep_origin     ori: high-copy-number ColE1/pMB1/pBR322/pUC origin of replication
   4044..4904    -  CDS            AmpR: β-lactamase; bla; confers resistance to ampicillin, carbenicillin, and related antibiotics
   4905..5009    -  promoter       AmpR promoter: bla
