[The description below was written by a language model from this plasmid's Addgene catalogue record and pLannotate feature annotations shown in this document.]
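Description:
PB-SRT-Puro_BC5 is a 5,032 nt mammalian expression plasmid carrying a barcoded piggyBac self-reporting transposon (SRT) with a puromycin marker, built on the PB-SRT-Puro backbone by Gibson cloning for use in mammalian calling cards experiments. The backbone shows pBluescript-type remnants (fragments of an M13 origin, lacZα and the multiple cloning site, plus a T7 promoter). It is propagated in E. coli through a high-copy ColE1/pUC origin and selected with ampicillin through the bla gene and its native promoter.

The annotated payload is a human EF-1α core promoter followed by portions of EF-1α intron A, driving PuroR (puromycin N-acetyltransferase), which allows selection of mammalian cells that carry the cassette. Downstream of the marker, the annotation picks up a hammerhead ribozyme motif, along with short matches to 5S rRNA and an RSF origin fragment that may be incidental similarity hits. The piggyBac terminal repeats that define the transposon are not annotated in the automated feature table, and neither is the position of the short four-base barcode that distinguishes this "BC5" version from sibling constructs, so their exact placement cannot be read from the record.

In the general SRT design, the marker transcript lacks its own termination signal inside the transposon and reads through the terminal repeat into flanking genomic DNA after integration. Insertion sites can therefore be recovered from RNA rather than genomic DNA. A ribozyme located outside the transposon on the plasmid would be expected to destabilise transcripts from unintegrated copies. When piggyBac transposase fused to a transcription factor directs insertion, the mapped sites record where that factor bound, and the barcode allows samples or replicates to be pooled and analysed alongside transcriptome data.
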