Addgene plasmid #193147: PB-SRT-Puro_BC5
Purpose: Barcoded piggyBac self-reporting transposon with puromycin marker for mammalian calling cards
Depositing lab: Rob Mitra. Depositing organization: Washington University in Saint Louis. Publication: Measuring transcription factor binding and gene expression using barcoded self-reporting transposon calling cards and transcriptomes. Lalli M, Yen A, Thopte U, Dong F, Moudgil A, Chen X, Milbrandt J, Dougherty JD, Mitra RD. NAR Genom Bioinform. 2022 Aug 31;4(3):lqac061. doi: 10.1093/nargab/lqac061. eCollection 2022 Sep. PubMed 36062164.
Backbone
  Vector backbone: PB-SRT-Puro
  Vector type: Mammalian Expression
Growth in bacteria
  Bacterial resistance: Ampicillin, 100 μg/mL
  Growth temperature: 37°C
  Growth strain: NEB Stable
  Copy number: High Copy
Gene/Insert
  Gene/Insert name: Barcoded piggyBac Puro SRT
  Species: H. sapiens (human)
  Mutation: Barcode: GTCA
  Cloning method: Gibson Cloning
Terms and licenses: Academic/Nonprofit Terms; Industry Terms: Not Available to Industry
How to cite: PB-SRT-Puro_BC5 was a gift from Rob Mitra (Addgene plasmid # 193147 ; http://n2t.net/addgene:193147 ; RRID:Addgene_193147)
